Addgene plasmid #46165: pQUASp-RedStinger (nlsRFP)
Purpose: (Empty Backbone) Expression of RedStinger in insect
Depositing lab: Christopher Potter. Depositing organization: Johns Hopkins University and School of Medicine.
Backbone
  Vector backbone: pQUASp
  Backbone size (bp): 9929
  Vector type: Insect Expression
  Selectable markers: white
Growth in bacteria
  Bacterial resistance: Ampicillin, 100 μg/mL
  Growth temperature: 37°C
  Growth strain: DH5alpha
  Copy number: Unknown
Gene/Insert
  Gene/Insert name: RedStinger (alt names: nlsRFP; nuclearRFP; nlsDsRed)
  Insert size (bp): 821
  Cloning method: Restriction Enzyme; 5′ cloning site NotI (not destroyed); 3′ cloning site XbaI (not destroyed)
  Sequencing primers: 5′ TTTGAAAACCGGTGATAGAGCCTG; 3′ ACCAGGGGATGCTTAATTGTGTTC
Terms and licenses: Academic/Nonprofit Terms; Industry Terms: Not Available to Industry
How to cite: pQUASp-RedStinger (nlsRFP) was a gift from Christopher Potter (Addgene plasmid # 46165 ; http://n2t.net/addgene:46165 ; RRID:Addgene_46165)
