[The description below was written by a language model from this plasmid's Addgene catalogue record and pLannotate feature annotations shown in this document.]
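Description:
pQUASp-RedStinger (nlsRFP) is a Drosophila P-element transformation plasmid for expressing a nuclear-localized red fluorescent protein in insects, built on the pQUASp backbone. In bacteria it is maintained through a high-copy ColE1/pUC-type origin and selected with ampicillin via the bla gene and its promoter. Short remnants of the pBR322 bom and rop regions are also detected. For fly transgenesis, the annotated P element 5' and 3' ends flank the cargo and allow transposase-mediated integration into the germline. The mini-white gene, a version of white lacking part of its first intron, serves as an eye-colour marker for identifying transformants.

The payload is RedStinger, an insert of about 0.8 kb cloned between NotI and XbaI sites that remain intact. The feature table identifies its fluorescent core as DsRed.T4, a rapidly maturing tetrameric DsRed variant. The alternative names (nlsRFP, nlsDsRed) indicate fusion to a nuclear localization signal, though that signal is not separately annotated. The backbone name points to a QUAS-type enhancer, which would place the reporter under control of the QF transcriptional activator of the Q binary system. Two short P element 5' fragments just upstream of the coding sequence are consistent with a P-element-derived basal promoter. However, neither QUAS sites nor a promoter are explicitly annotated, so the record itself does not state the regulatory elements. A downstream fragment called as Or2a lies next to the P element 3' end. It is probably an automated match to genomic or 3' flanking sequence carried in the backbone rather than a functional odorant receptor gene. Although the catalogue flags the entry as an empty backbone, it carries the reporter, and its stated purpose is expression of RedStinger in insects, which labels cell nuclei.
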