Features (pLannotate 1.2.2; 14 found; start..end, strand, type, name):
     27..131     +  promoter       AmpR promoter: bla
    132..992     +  CDS            AmpR: β-lactamase; bla; confers resistance to ampicillin, carbenicillin, and related antibiotics
   1163..1751    +  rep_origin     ori: high-copy-number ColE1/pMB1/pBR322/pUC origin of replication
   1757..1985    +  CDS            mini-white (fragment): Drosophila white gene eye color pigment; white; This is a modified version of the white gene lacking part of the first intron.
   1986..2571    +  misc_feature   P element 5' end: No description available
   2582..6701    -  gene           mini-white: white; This modified version of the white gene lacks part of the first intron.
   7123..7219    +  misc_feature   P element 5' end (fragment): No description available
   7222..7354    +  misc_feature   P element 5' end (fragment): No description available
   7390..8064    +  CDS            DsRed.T4: DsRed.T4 is a basic (constitutively fluorescent) red fluorescent protein published in 2002, derived from Discosoma sp.. It is reported to be a rapidly-maturing tetramer.
   9014..9712    +  CDS            Or2a (fragment): OR2A_DROME - Also known as AN4, DOR2F.1, dor62, OR2F.1. Experimental evidence at transcript level: Swiss-Prot protein existence level 2. Odorant receptor which mediates acceptance or avoidance behavior, depending on its substrates. The odorant receptor repertoire encodes a large collection of odor stimuli that vary widely in identity, intensity, and duration. May form a complex with Orco to form odorant-sensing units, providing sensitive and prolonged odorant signaling and calcium permeability. From Drosophila melanogaster (Fruit fly).
   9699..9931    +  misc_feature   P element 3' end: P element 3' end
   9931..10433   +  gene           mini-white (fragment): white; This modified version of the white gene lacks part of the first intron.
  10434..10503   -  misc_feature   bom (fragment): basis of mobility region from pBR322
  10605..10640   -  CDS            rop (fragment): Rop protein, which maintains plasmids at low copy number; rop
>Addgene plasmid #46165 | pQUASp-RedStinger (nlsRFP) | depositor full sequence | sequence record 65049 | pQUASp-RedStinger (nlsRFP) sequence 10708 bps
CAGGTGGCACTTTTCGGGGAAATGTGCGCGGAACCCCTATTTGTTTATTTTTCTAAATACATTCAAATAT
GTATCCGCTCATGAGACAATAACCCTGATAAATGCTTCAATAATATTGAAAAAGGAAGAGTATGAGTATT
CAACATTTCCGTGTCGCCCTTATTCCCTTTTTTGCGGCATTTTGCCTTCCTGTTTTTGCTCACCCAGAAA
CGCTGGTGAAAGTAAAAGATGCTGAAGATCAGTTGGGTGCACGAGTGGGTTACATCGAACTGGATCTCAA
CAGCGGTAAGATCCTTGAGAGTTTTCGCCCCGAAGAACGTTTTCCAATGATGAGCACTTTTAAAGTTCTG
CTATGTGGCGCGGTATTATCCCGTATTGACGCCGGGCAAGAGCAACTCGGTCGCCGCATACACTATTCTC
AGAATGACTTGGTTGAGTACTCACCAGTCACAGAAAAGCATCTTACGGATGGCATGACAGTAAGAGAATT
ATGCAGTGCTGCCATAACCATGAGTGATAACACTGCGGCCAACTTACTTCTGACAACGATCGGAGGACCG
AAGGAGCTAACCGCTTTTTTGCACAACATGGGGGATCATGTAACTCGCCTTGATCGTTGGGAACCGGAGC
TGAATGAAGCCATACCAAACGACGAGCGTGACACCACGATGCCTGTAGCAATGGCAACAACGTTGCGCAA
ACTATTAACTGGCGAACTACTTACTCTAGCTTCCCGGCAACAATTAATAGACTGGATGGAGGCGGATAAA
GTTGCAGGACCACTTCTGCGCTCGGCCCTTCCGGCTGGCTGGTTTATTGCTGATAAATCTGGAGCCGGTG
AGCGTGGGTCTCGCGGTATCATTGCAGCACTGGGGCCAGATGGTAAGCCCTCCCGTATCGTAGTTATCTA
CACGACGGGGAGTCAGGCAACTATGGATGAACGAAATAGACAGATCGCTGAGATAGGTGCCTCACTGATT
AAGCATTGGTAACTGTCAGACCAAGTTTACTCATATATACTTTAGATTGATTTAAAACTTCATTTTTAAT
TTAAAAGGATCTAGGTGAAGATCCTTTTTGATAATCTCATGACCAAAATCCCTTAACGTGAGTTTTCGTT
CCACTGAGCGTCAGACCCCGTAGAAAAGATCAAAGGATCTTCTTGAGATCCTTTTTTTCTGCGCGTAATC
TGCTGCTTGCAAACAAAAAAACCACCGCTACCAGCGGTGGTTTGTTTGCCGGATCAAGAGCTACCAACTC
TTTTTCCGAAGGTAACTGGCTTCAGCAGAGCGCAGATACCAAATACTGTTCTTCTAGTGTAGCCGTAGTT
AGGCCACCACTTCAAGAACTCTGTAGCACCGCCTACATACCTCGCTCTGCTAATCCTGTTACCAGTGGCT
GCTGCCAGTGGCGATAAGTCGTGTCTTACCGGGTTGGACTCAAGACGATAGTTACCGGATAAGGCGCAGC
GGTCGGGCTGAACGGGGGGTTCGTGCACACAGCCCAGCTTGGAGCGAACGACCTACACCGAACTGAGATA
CCTACAGCGTGAGCTATGAGAAAGCGCCACGCTTCCCGAAGGGAGAAAGGCGGACAGGTATCCGGTAAGC
GGCAGGGTCGGAACAGGAGAGCGCACGAGGGAGCTTCCAGGGGGAAACGCCTGGTATCTTTATAGTCCTG
TCGGGTTTCGCCACCTCTGACTTGAGCGTCGATTTTTGTGATGCTCGTCAGGGGGGCGGAGCCTATGGAA
AAACGCCTTCTTCTTGAACTCGGGCTCGGTGCCAGTATACCTCAAATGGTTGTCGTACCTCTCATGGTTC
CGTTACGCCAACGAGGGTCTGCTGATTAACCAATGGGCGGACGTGGAGCCGGGCGAAATTAGCTGCACAT
CGTCGAACACCACGTGCCCCAGTTCGGGCAAGGTCATCCTGGAGACGCTTAACTTCTCCGCCGCCGATCT
GCCGCTGGACTACGTGGGTCTGGCCCATGATGAAATAACATAAGGTGGTCCCGTCGATAGCCGAAGCTTA
CCGAAGTATACACTTAAATTCAGTGCACGTTTGCTTGTTGAGAGGAAAGGTTGTGTGCGGACGAATTTTT
TTTTGAAAACATTAACCCTTACGTGGAATAAAAAAAAATGAAATATTGCAAATTTTGCTGCAAAGCTGTG
ACTGGAGTAAAATTAATTCACGTGCCGAAGTGTGCTATTAAGAGAAAATTGTGGGAGCAGAGCCTTGGGT
GCAGCCTTGGTGAAAACTCCCAAATTTGTGATACCCACTTTAATGATTCGCAGTGGAAGGCTGCACCTGC
AAAAGGTCAGACATTTAAAAGGAGGCGACTCAACGCAGATGCCGTACCTAGTAAAGTGATAGAGCCTGAA
CCAGAAAAGATAAAAGAAGGCTATACCAGTGGGAGTACACAAACAGAGTAAGTTTGAATAGTAAAAAAAA
TCATTTATGTAAACAATAACGTGACTGTGCGTTAGGTCCTGTTCATTGTTTAATGAAAATAAGAGCTTGA
GGGAAAAAATTCGTACTTTGGAGTACGAAATGCGTCGTTTAGAGCAGCAGCCGAATTAATTCTAGTTCCA
GTGAAATCCAAGCATTTTCTAAATTAAATGTATTCTTATTATTATAGTTGTTATTTTTGATATATATAAA
CAACACTATTATGCCCACCATTTTTTTGAGATGCATCTACACAAGGAACAAACACTGGATGTCACTTTCA
GTTCAAATTGTAACGCTAATCACTCCGAACAGGTCACAAAAAATTACCTTAAAAAGTCATAATATTAAAT
TAGAATAAATATAGCTGTGAGGGAAATATATACAAATATATTGGAGCAAATAAATTGTACATACAAATAT
TTATTACTAATTTCTATTGAGACGAAATGAACCACTCGGAACCATTTGAGCGAACCGAATCGCGCGGAAC
TAACGACAGTCGCTCCAAGGTCGTCGAACAAAAGGTGAATGTGTTGCGGAGAGCGGGTGGGAGACAGCGA
AAGAGCAACTACGAAACGTGGTGTGGTGGAGGTGAATTATGAAGAGGGCGCGCGATTTGAAAAGTATGTA
TATAAAAAATATATCCCGGTGTTTTATGTAGCGATAAACGAGTTTTTGATGTAAGGTATGCAGGTGTGTA
AGTCTTTTGGTTAGAAGACAAATCCAAAGTCTACTTGTGGGGATGTTCGAAGGGGAAATACTTGTATTCT
ATAGGTCATATCTTGTTTTTATTGGCACAAATATAATTACATTAGCTTTTTGAGGGGGCAATAAACAGTA
AACACGATGGTAATAATGGTAAAAAAAAAAAACAAGCAGTTATTTCGGATATATGTCGGCTACTCCTTGC
GTCGGGCCCGAAGTCTTAGAGCCAGATATGCGAGCACCCGGAAGCTCACGATGAGAATGGCCAGACCCAC
GTAGTCCAGCGGCAGATCGGCGGCGGAGAAGTTAAGCGTCTCCAGGATGACCTTGCCCGAACTGGGGCAC
GTGGTGTTCGACGATGTGCAGCTAATTTCGCCCGGCTCCACGTCCGCCCATTGGTTAATCAGCAGACCCT
CGTTGGCGTAACGGAACCATGAGAGGTACGACAACCATTTGAGGTATACTGGCACCGAGCCCGAGTTCAA
GAAGAAGCCGCCAAAGAGCAGGAATGGTATGATAACCGGCGGACCCACAGACAGCGCCATCGAGGTCGAG
GAGCTGGCGCAGGATATTAGATATCCGAAGGACGTTGACACATTGGCCACCAGAGTGACCAGCGCCAGGC
AGTTGAAGAAGTGCAGCACTCCGGCCCGCAGTCCGATCATCGGATAGGCAATCGCCGTGAAGACCAGTGG
CACTGTGAGAAAAAGCGGCAATTCGGCAATCGTTTTGCCCAGAAAGTATGTGTCACAGCGATAAAGTCGA
CTTCGGGCCTCCCTCATAAAAACTGGCAGCTCTGAGGTGAACACCTAAATCGAATCGATTCATTAGAAAG
TTAGTAAATTATTGAAATGCAAATGTATTCTAAACATGACTTACATTTATCGTGGCAAAGACGTTTTGAA
AGGTCATGTTGGTCAGGAAGAGGAAGATGGCTCCGTTGATATTCATCACACCCACTTGCGTGAGTTGTTG
GCCCAAAAAGATGAGGCCAATCAAGATGGCAACCATCTGCAAATTAAAATGTTACTCGCATCTCATTAAT
ATTCGCGAGTTAAATGAAATTTATTTATCTTCTGCAAAACTATAAACTATACATCTCATTGAAAAAAACT
AAGAAGGGTGTGGAATCAGGCAATTCTATCTAAAATCTAGCGAATTTGTTTCCAAGAATTGTAAGCGTTA
TATCATTTGTTTCCACTGGAACCACTCACCGTTGTCTGAATAAGTCGCACTTTTACGAGGAGTGGTTCCT
TGAGCACCGACAGCCAGGATCGCCACAGGACCGCCCGGAACTGCATGAACCAGGTGGCCTTGTAGGTGTA
CCCATTCTCCGGCTGCTCCAGTGGCTTCTCCAGATTTTTGGTGGCCAACAACTGCTCCATATCCCGGGCT
ACTTTGCTAATGGCAAAATTGTCGCATATCTTGGCGATCCGATCACGGGACTCGATCTCCCGTCCGGGCA
CAACGGCCAACACCTGTACGTAAAAGTCCGCCGGATTGTAGTTGGTAGGACACTGGGCACCCACGCTGGA
TAGGAGTTGAGATGTTATGTAATACTAGATACCCTTAATAAACACATCGAACTCACTAGGAAAAGAAGTC
GACGGCTTCGCTGGGAGTGCCCAAGAAAGCTACCCTGCCCTCGGCCATCAGAAGGATCTTGTCAAAGAGC
TCAAACAGCTCGGAAGACGGCTGATGAATGGTCAGGATGACGGTCTTGCCCTTCTGCGACAGCTTCTTCA
GCACCTGGACGACGCTGTGGGCGGTAAAGGAGTCCAGTCCGGAGGTGGGCTCATCGCAGATCAGAAGCGG
CGGATCGGTTAGAGCCTCGGAGGCGAATGCCAGACGCTTCCTTTCTCCGCCGGACAGACCTTTCACCCTG
CCGGGCACACCGATGATCGTGTGCTGACATTTGCTGAGCGAAAGCTCCTGGATCACCTGATCCACGCGGG
CCACTCGCTGCCGATAGGTCAGATGTCGTGGCATCCGCACCATGGCTTGGAAAATCAGGTGTTCCCTGGC
CGTTAGGGAGCCGATAAAGAGGTCATCCTGCTGGACATAGGCGCACCTGGCCTGCATCTCCTTGGCGTCC
ACAGGTTGGCCATTGAGCAGTCGCATCCCGGATGGCGATACTTGGATGCCCTGCGGCGATCGAAAGGCAA
GGGCATTCAGCAGGGTCGTCTTTCCGGCACCGGAACTGCCCATCACGGCCAAAAGTTCGCCCGGATAGGC
CACGCCGCAAACTGAGTTTCAAATTGGTAATTGGACCCTTTATTAAGATTTCACACAGATCAGCCGACTG
CGAATAGAAACTCACCGTTCTTGAGCAAATGTTTCCTGGGCGCCGGTATGTGTCGCTCGTTGCAGAATAG
TCCGCGTGTCCGGTTGACCAGCTGCCGCCATCCGGAGCCCGGCTGATTGACCGCCCCAAAGATGTCCATA
TTGTGCCAGGCATAGGTGAGGTTCTCGGCTAGTTGGCCGCTCCCTGAACCGGAGTCCTCCGGCGGACTGG
GTGGCCGGAGCGTGCCGTAGTTTTTGGCCTGCCCGAAGCCCTGGTTAATGCAGCTCTGCGAAGCCGCTCC
GCTGTCACCCTGCAATGATAGGGGATCTCAAATATCAACTACAAGCGTTATGCTCATCTAACCCCGAACA
AAAAGTACCCCGAAGTATCCTACGAAGTAGGTTTATACTTTTATTTATTTTTTGTGCATCTAGGATCAGC
TTAAAATATCTGGTTGTTATATTTTTTGTAAAAAAGAATATAGTCGAAAATGAATGCCTTTAGATGTCTT
GATCATGATATGATCTCAAAAATTGTCTTATATAGCGAGAACAGCTACCAGAATAATCTGTTTCGTGTCA
CTATTTGTTTGTGCAATTGCGGTTTGGGATTTTTGTGGGTCGCAGTTCTCACGCCGCAGACAATTTGATG
TTGCAATCGCAGTTCCTATAGATCAAGTGAACTTAAGATGTATGCACATGTACTACTCACATTGTTCAGA
TGCTCGGCAGATGGGTGTTTGCTGCCTCCGCGAATTAATAGCTCCTGATCCTCTTGGCCCATTGCCGGGA
TTTTTCACACTTTCCCCTGCTTACCCACCCAAAACCAATCACCACCCCAATCACTCAAAAAACAAACAAA
AATAAGAAGCGAGAGGAGTTTTGGCACAGCACTTTGTGTTTAATTGATGGCGTAAACCGCTTGGAGCTTC
GTCACGAAACCGCTGACAAAATGCAACTGAAGGCGGACATTGACGCTACGTAACGCTACAAACGGTGGCG
AAAGAGATAGCGGACGCAGCGGCGAAAGAGACGGCGATATTTCTGTGGACAGAGAAGGAGGCAAACAGCG
CTGACTTTGAGTGGAATGTCATTTTGAGTGAGAGGTAATCGAAAGAACCTGGTACATCAAATACCCTTGG
ATCGAAGTAAATTTAAAACTGATCAGATAAGTTCAATGATATCCAGTGCAGTAAAAAAAAAAAATGTTTT
TTTTATCTACTTTCCGCAAAAATGGGTTTTATTAACTTACATACATACTAGAATTGGCCGCTCTAGCCCC
CCCTCGAATGTTCTCTCTCTTCTCTTCTCTCTCTCTTTCTCGAATGTTCTCTCTCTTCTCTTCTCTCTCT
CTTTCTCGAGTCACGTGTCACTGGGTCAGTGGGTAATCGCTTATCCTCGGATAAACAATTATCCTCACGG
GTAATCGCTTATCCGCTCGGGTAATCGCTTATCCTCGGGTAATCGCTTATCCTTGGGTAATCGCTTATCC
TCGGATAAACAATTATCCTCACGGGTAATCGCTTATCCGCTCGGGTAATCGCTTATCCTCGGGTAATCGC
TTATCCTTGGGTAATCGCTTATCCTCGGATAAACAATTATCCTCACGGGTAATCGCTTATCCGCTCGGGT
AATCGCTTATCCTCGGGTAATCGCTTATCCTTTCACGTTGGGACTCAGTGACTCGATAGCCGAAGCTTAC
CGAAGTATACACTTAAATTCAGTGCACGTTTGCTTGTTGAGAGGAAAGGTTGTGTGCGGACGAATTTTTT
TTTGAAAACCGGTGATAGAGCCTGAACCAGAAAAGATAAAAGAAGGCTATACCAGTGGGAGTACACAAAC
AGAGTAAGTTTGAATAGTAAAAAAAATCATTTATGTAAACAATAACGTGACTGTGCGTTAGGTCCTGTTC
ATTGGTACCCGCCCGGGGATCAGATCCGCGGCCGCCACCATGGCCTCCTCCGAGGACGTCATCAAGGAGT
TCATGCGCTTCAAGGTGCGCATGGAGGGCTCCGTGAACGGCCACGAGTTCGAGATCGAGGGCGAGGGCGA
GGGCCGCCCCTACGAGGGCACCCAGACCGCCAAGCTGAAGGTGACCAAGGGCGGCCCCCTGCCCTTCGCC
TGGGACATCCTGTCCCCCCAGTTCCAGTACGGCTCCAAGGTGTACGTGAAGCACCCCGCCGACATCCCCG
ACTACAAGAAGCTGTCCTTCCCCGAGGGCTTCAAGTGGGAGCGCGTGATGAACTTCGAGGACGGCGGCGT
GGTGACCGTGACCCAGGACTCCTCCCTGCAGGACGGCTGCTTCATCTACAAGGTGAAGTTCATCGGCGTG
AACTTCCCCTCCGACGGCCCCGTAATGCAGAAGAAGACTATGGGCTGGGAGCCCTCCACCGAGCGCCTGT
ACCCCCGCGACGGCGTGCTGAAGGGCGAGATCCACAAGGCCCTGAAGCTGAAGGACGGCGGCCACTACCT
GGTGGAGTTCAAGTCCATCTACATGGCCAAGAAGCCCGTGCAGCTGCCCGGCTACTACTACGTGGACTCC
AAGCTGGACATCACCTCCCACAACGAGGACTACACCATCGTGGAGCAGTACGAGCGCGCCGAGGGCCGCC
ACCACCTGTTCCTGTACAAGAGCAGGCACAGAAGGCATCGCCAGCGCTCTAGGAGCCGCAATCGCAGCCG
AAGTCGCAGCAGTGAACGAAAACGCCGTCAACGGAGCCGAAGTCGCAGCAGTGAACGAAGACGCTACTTG
TACAGCGGCCGGCCGCGACTCTAGAGTCGACCTCGAACGTTAACGTTAACGTAACGTTAACTCGAGGAGC
TTGATAACATTATACCTAAACCCATGGTCAAGAGTAAACATTTCTGCCTTTGAAGTTGAGAACACAATTA
AGCATCCCCTGGTTAAACCTGACATTCATACTTGTTAATAGCGCCATAAACATAGCACCAATTCGAAGAA
TACTTGTTAATAGCGCCATAAACATAGCACCAATTTCGAAGAAACTCAGTTAAAAGCAATTAGCAATTAG
CAATTAGCAATAACTCTGCTGACTTCAAAACGAGAAGAGTTGCAAGTATTTGTAAGGCACAGTTTATAGA
CCACCGACGGCTCATTAGGGCTCGTCATGTAACTAAGCGCGGTGAAACCCAATTGAACATATAGTGGAAT
TATTATTATCAATGGGGAAGATTTAACCCTCAGGTAGCAAAGTAATTTAATTGCAAATAGAGAGTCCTAA
GACTAAATAATATATTTAAAAATCTGGCCCTTTGACCTTGCTTGTCAGGTGCATTTGGGTTCAATCGTAA
GTTGCTTCTATATAAACACTTTCCCCATCCCCGCAATAATGAAGAATACCGCAGAATAAAGAGAGATTTG
CAACAAAAAATAAAGGCATTGCGAAAACTTTTTATGGGGGATCATTACACTCGGGCCTACGGTTACAATT
CCCAGCCACTTAAGCGACAAGTTTGGCCAACAATCCATCTAATAGCTAATAGCGCAATCACTGGTAATCG
CAAGAGTATATAGGCAATAGAACCCATGGATTTGACCAAAGGTAACCGAGACAATGGAGAAGCAAGAGGA
TTTCAAACTGAACACCCACAGTGCTGTGTACTACCACTGGCGCGTTTGGGAGCTCACTGGCCTGATGCGT
CCTCCGGGCGTTTCAAGCCTGCTTTACGTGGTATACTCCATTACGGTCAACTTGGTGGTCACCGTGCTGT
TTCCCTTGAGCTTGCTGGCCAGGCTGCTGTTCACCACCAACATGGCCGGATTGTGCGAGAACCTGACCAT
AACTATTACCGATATTGTGGCCAATTTGAAGTTTGCGAATGTGTACATGGTGAGGAAGCAGCTCCATGAG
ATTCGCTCTCTCCTAAGGCTCATGGACGCTAGAGCCCGGCTGGTGGGCGATCCCGAGGAGATTTCTGCCT
TGAGGAAGGAAGTGAATATCGCACAGGGCACTTTCCGCACCTTTGCCAGTATTTTCGTATTTGGCACTAC
TTTGAGTTGCGTCCGCGTGGTCGTTCGCCCGGATCGAGAGCTCCTGTATCCGGCCTGGTTCGGCGTTGAC
TGGATGCACTCCACCAGAAACTATGTGCTCATCAATATCTACCAGCTCTTCGGCTTGATAGTGCAGGCTA
TACAGAACTGCGCTAGTGACTCCTATCCGCCTGCGTTTCTCTGCCTGCTCACGGGTCATATGCGTGCTTT
GGAGCTGAGGGTGCGGCGGATTGGCTGCAGCCAAGCTTTGCGTACTCGCAAATTATTAAAAATAAAACTT
TAAAAATAATTTCGTCTAATTAATATTATGAGTTAATTCAAACCCCACGGACATGCTAAGGGTTAATCAA
CAATCATATCGCTGTCTCACTCAGACTCAATACGACACTCAGAATACTATTCCTTTCACTCGCACTTATT
GCAAGCATACGTTAAGTGGATGTCTCTTGCCGACGGGACCACCTTATGTTATTTCATCATGGTCTGGCCA
TTCTCATCGTGAGCTTCCGGGTGCTCGCATATCTGGCTCTAAGACTTCGGGCCCGACGCAAGGAGTAGCC
GACATATATCCGAAATAACTGCTTGTTTTTTTTTTTTACCATTATTACCATCGTGTTTACTGTTTATTGC
CCCCTCAAAAAGCTAATGTAATTATATTTGTGCCAATAAAAACAAGATATGACCTATAGAATACAAGTAT
TTCCCCTTCGAACATCCCCACAAGTAGACTTTGGATTTGTCTTCTAACCAAAAGACTTACACACCTGCAT
ACCTTACATCAAAAACTCGTTTATCGCTACATAAAACACCGGGATATATTTTTTATATACATACTTTTCA
AATCGCGCGCCCTCTTCATAATTCACCTCCACCACACCACGTTTCGTAGTTGCTCTTTCGCTGTCTCCCA
CCCGCTCTCCGCAACACATTCACCTTTTGTTCGACGACCTTGGAGCGACTGTCGTTAGTTCCGCGCGATT
CGGGTGCGGTATTTCACACCGCATATGGTGCACTCTCAGTACAATCTGCTCTGATGCCGCATAGTTAAGC
CAGCCCCGACACCCGCCAACACCCGCTGACGCGCCCTGACGGGCTTGTCTGCTCCCGGCATCCGCTTACA
GACAAGCTGTGACCGTCTCCGGGAGCTGCATGTGTCAGAGGTTTTCACCGTCATCACCGAAACGCGCGAG
ACGAAAGGGCCTCGTGATACGCCTATTTTTATAGGTTAATGTCATGATAATAATGGTTTCTTAGACGT
