>Addgene plasmid #46165 | pQUASp-RedStinger (nlsRFP) | addgene partial sequence | sequence record 68061 | pCasper-F 5'-gggttttattaacttacat-3'
GCCCCCCCTCGAATGTTCTCTCTCTTCTCTTCTCTCTCTCTTTCTCGAATGTTCTCTCTCTTCTCTTCTC
TCTCTCTTTCTCGAGTCACGTGTCACTGGGTCAGTGGGTAATCGCTTATCCTCGGATAAACAATTATCCT
CACGGGTAATCGCTTATCCGCTCGGGTAATCGCTTATCCTCGGGTAATCGCTTATCCTTGGGTAATCGCT
TATCCTCGGATAAACAATTATCCTCACGGGTAATCGCTTATCCGCTCGGGTAATCGCTTATCCTCGGGTA
ATCGCTTATCCTTGGGTAATCGCTTATCCTCGGATAAACAATTATCCTCACGGGTAATCGCTTATCCGCT
CGGGTAATCGCTTATCCTCGGGTAATCGCTTATCCTTTCACGTTGGGACTCAGTGACTCGATAGCCGAAG
CTTACCGAAGTATACACTTAAATTCAGTGCACGTTTGCTTGTTGAGAGGAAAGGTTGTGTGCGGACGAAT
TTTTTTTTGAAAACCGGTGATAGAGCCTGAACCAGAAAAGATAAAAGAAGGCTATACCAGTGGGAGTACA
CAAACAGAGTAAGTTTGAATAGTAAAAAAAATCATTTATGTAAACAATAACGTGACTGTGCGTTAGGTCC
TGTTCATTGGTACCCGCCCGGGGATCAGATCCGCGGCCGCCACCATGGCCTCCTCCGAGGACGTCATCAA
GGAGTTCATGCGCTTCAAGGTGCGCATGGAGGGCTCCGTGAACGGCCACGAGTTCGAGATCGAGGGCGA
