>Addgene plasmid #46165 | pQUASp-RedStinger (nlsRFP) | addgene partial sequence | sequence record 68402 | pUASp-3 5'-AGGTTTAACCAGGGGATGCT-3'
AATGTTTACTCTTGACCATGGGTTTAGGTATAATGTTATCAAGCTCCTCGAGTTAACGTTACGTTAACGT
TAACGTTCGAGGTCGACTCTAGAGTCGCGGCCGGCCGCTGTACAAGTAGCGTCTTCGTTCACTGCTGCGA
CTTCGGCTCCGTTGACGGCGTTTTCGTTCACTGCTGCGACTTCGGCTGCGATTGCGGCTCCTAGAGCGCT
GGCGATGCCTTCTGTGCCTGCTCTTGTACAGGAACAGGTGGTGGCGGCCCTCGGCGCGCTCGTACTGCTC
CACGATGGTGTAGTCCTCGTTGTGGGAGGTGATGTCCAGCTTGGAGTCCACGTAGTAGTAGCCGGGCAGC
TGCACGGGCTTCTTGGCCATGTAGATGGACTTGAACTCCACCAGGTAGTGGCCGCCGTCCTTCAGCTTCA
GGGCCTTGTGGATCTCGCCCTTCAGCACGCCGTCGCGGGGGTACAGGCGCTCGGTGGAGGGCTCCCAGCC
CATAGTCTTCTTCTGCATTACGGGGCCGTCGGAGGGGAAGTTCACGCCGATGAACTTCACCTTGTAGATG
AAGCAGCCGTCCTGCAGGGAGGAGTCCTGGGTCACGGTCACCACGCCGCCGTCCTCGAAGTTCATCACGC
GCTCCCACTTGAAGCCCTCGGGGAAGGACAGCTTCTTGTAGTCGGGGATGTCGGCGGGGTGCTTCACGTA
CACCTTGGAGCCGTACTGGAACTGGGGGGACAGGATGTCCCAGGCGAA
